>Addgene plasmid #145384 | pGBW-m4046546 | depositor full sequence | sequence record 287561 | Full Sequence
GCGGCCGCCCCACACACCATAGCTTCAAAATGTTTCTACTCCTTTTTTACTCTTCCAGATTTTCTCGGAC
TCCGCGCATCGCCGTACCACTTCAAAACACCCAAGCACAGCATACTAAATTTCCCCTCTTTCTTCCTCTA
GGGTGTCGTTAATTACCCGTACTAAAGGTTTGGAAAAGAAAAAAGAGACCGCCTCGTTTCTTTTTCTTCG
TCGAAAAAGGCAATAAAAATTTTTATCACGTTTCTTTTTCTTGAAAATTTTTTTTTTTGATTTTTTTCTC
TTTCGATGACCTCCCATTGATATTTAAGTTAATAAACGGTCTTCAATTTCTCAAGTTTCAGTTTCATTTT
TCTTGTTCTATTACAACTTTTTTTACTTCTTGCTCATTAGAAAGAAAGCATAGCAATCTAATCTAAGTTT
TAATTACAAAATGGACTTATTTATGAGAATATTCACGATCGGCACAGTGACCCTAAAGCAGGGTGAGATT
AAAGATGCTACTCCATCAGATTTCGTTAGGGCAACCGCTACTATCCCCATTCAAGCCAGCTTGCCTTTTG
GTTGGTTGATTGTAGGAGTCGCTCTCTTGGCTGTTTTCCAATCCGCCAGTAAGATCATTACTTTAAAAAA
GAGATGGCAATTGGCGCTTTCTAAGGGTGTTCACTTCGTCTGTAATCTGTTGTTATTGTTTGTCACTGTT
TATTCCCATTTGCTCCTAGTTGCCGCTGGTTTAGAAGCTCCATTCCTGTACTTGTACGCTTTGGTCTATT
TCCTGCAATCTATCAACTTTGTTCGTATCATTATGAGATTGTGGTTGTGCTGGAAATGTCGTTCTAAGAA
CCCGTTGTTATACGACGCTAATTACTTCCTTTGTTGGCACACCAACTGTTACGATTATTGTATTCCATAT
AACTCGGTTACTTCCTCTATAGTTATCACCTCCGGGGACGGTACCACAAGTCCAATTTCAGAACATGACT
ACCAAATTGGTGGTTACACTGAAAAGTGGGAGTCTGGTGTCAAAGATTGCGTAGTGTTACACAGCTATTT
TACTTCTGATTACTACCAGTTGTATAGCACCCAATTGTCCACTGACACCGGAGTGGAACACGTCACATTT
TTCATCTACAATAAGATAGTCGATGAACCTGAAGAACATGTTCAAATACACACTATTGACGGCTCTAGCG
GTGTAGTTAACCCAGTTATGGAACCAATCTATGATGAGCCAACAACAACGACCTCTGTTCCCTTACTCGT
GCCGAGAGGTTCTTGGAGCCATCCGCAGTTTGAAAAATAAACAGGCCCCTTTTCCTTTGTCGATATCATG
TAATTAGTTATGTCACGCTTACATTCACGCCCTCCTCCCACATCCGCTCTAACCGAAAAGGAAGGAGTTA
GACAACCTGAAGTCTAGGTCCCTATTTATTTTTTTTAATAGTTATGTTAGTATTAAGAACGTTATTTATA
TTTCAAATTTTTCTTTTTTTTCTGTACAAAGCGGCCGCCGAACCACTAGTGCACTGCAGTACACGGTTTC
CTTGAAATTTTTTTGATTCGGTAATCTCCGAACAGAAGGAAGAACGAAGGAAGGAGCACAGACTTAGATT
GGTATATATACGCATATGTAGTGTTGAAGAAACATGAAATTGCCCAGTATTCTTAACCCAACTGCACAGA
ACAAAAACGTGCAGGAAACGAAGATAAATCATGTCGAAAGCTACATATAAGGAACGTGCTGCTACTCATC
CTAGTCCTGTTGCTGCCAAGCTATTTAATATCATGCACGAAAAGCAAACAAACTTGTGTGCTTCATTGGA
TGTTCGTACCACCAAGGAATTACTGGAGTTAGTTGAAGCATTAGGTCCCAAAATTTGTTTACTAAAAACA
CATGTGGATATCTTGACTGATTTTTCCATGGAGGGCACAGTTAAGCCGCTAAAGGCATTATCCGCCAAGT
ACAATTTTTTACTCTTCGAGGACAGAAAATTTGCTGACATTGGTAATACAGTCAAATTGCAGTACTCTGC
GGGTGTATACAGAATAGCAGAATGGGCAGACATTACGAATGCACACGGTGTGGTGGGCCCAGGTATTGTT
AGCGGTTTGAAGCAGGCGGCAGAAGAAGTAACAAAGGAACCTAGAGGCCTTTTGATGTTAGCAGAATTGT
CATGCAAGGGCTCCCTATCTACTGGAGAATATACTAAGGGTACTGTTGACATTGCGAAGAGCGACAAAGA
TTTTGTTATCGGCTTTATTGCTCAAAGAGACATGGGTGGAAGAGATGAAGGTTACGATTGGTTGATTATG
ACACCCGGTGTGGGTTTAGATGACAAGGGAGATGCATTGGGTCAACAGTATAGAACCGTGGATGATGTGG
TTTCTACAGGATCTGACATTATTATTGTTGGAAGAGGACTATTTGCAAAGGGAAGGGATGCTAAGGTAGA
GGGTGAACGTTACAGAAAAGCAGGCTGGGAAGCATATTTGAGAAGATGCGGCCAGCAAAACTAAAAAACT
GTATTATAAGTAAATGCATGTATACTAAACTCACAAATTAGAGCTTCAATTTAATTATATCAGTTATTAC
CCGAGTAACGAAGCATCTGTGCTTCATTTTGTAGAACAAAAATGCAACGCGAGAGCGCTAATTTTTCAAA
CAAAGAATCTGAGCTGCATTTTTACAGAACAGAAATGCAACGCGAAAGCGCTATTTTACCAACGAAGAAT
CTGTGCTTCATTTTTGTAAAACAAAAATGCAACGCGAGAGCGCTAATTTTTCAAACAAAGAATCTGAGCT
GCATTTTTACAGAACAGAAATGCAACGCGAGAGCGCTATTTTACCAACAAAGAATCTATACTTCTTTTTT
GTTCTACAAAAATGCATCCCGAGAGCGCTATTTTTCTAACAAAGCATCTTAGATTACTTTTTTTCTCCTT
TGTGCGCTCTATAATGCAGTCTCTTGATAACTTTTTGCACTGTAGGTCCGTTAAGGTTAGAAGAAGGCTA
CTTTGGTGTCTATTTTCTCTTCCATAAAAAAAGCCTGACTCCACTTCCCGCGTTTACTGATTACTAGCGA
AGCTGCGGGTGCATTTTTTCAAGATAAAGGCATCCCCGATTATATTCTATACCGATGTGGATTGCGCATA
CTTTGTGAACAGAAAGTGATAGCGTTGATGATTCTTCATTGGTCAGAAAATTATGAACGGTTTCTTCTAT
TTTGTCTCTATATACTACGTATAGGAAATGTTTACATTTTCGTATTGTTTTCGATTCACTCTATGAATAG
TTCTTACTACAATTTTTTTGTCTAAAGAGTAATACTAGAGATAAACATAAAAAATGTAGAGGTCGAGTTT
AGATGCAAGTTCAAGGAGCGAAAGGTGGATGGGTAGGTTATATAGGGATATAGCACAGAGATATATAGCA
AAGAGATACTTTTGAGCAATGTTTGTGGAAGCGGTATTCGCAATATTTTAGTAGCTCGTTACAGTCCGGT
GCGTTTTTGGTTTTTTGAAAGTGCGTCATCAGAGCGCTTTTGGTTTTCAAAAGCGCTCTGAAGTTCCTAT
ACTTTCTAGCTAGAGAATAGGAACTTCCCGAGCGGCCGCGTGTTACAAGCTTGACTCCAGCGTAACTGGA
CTGCAATCAACTCACTGGCTCACCTTCACGGGTGGGCCTTTCTTCGGTAGAAAATCAAAGGATCTTCTTG
AGATCCTTTTTTTCTGCGCGTAATCTGCTGCTTGCAAACAAAAAAACCACCGCTACCAGCGGTGGTTTGT
TTGCCGGATCAAGAGCTACCAACTCTTTTTCCGAGGTAACTGGCTTCAGCAGAGCGCAGATACCAAATAC
TGTTCTTCTAGTGTAGCCGTAGTTAGGCCACCACTTCAAGAACTCTGTAGCACCGCCTACATACCTCGCT
CTGCTAATCCTGTTACCAGTGGCTGCTGCCAGTGGCGATAAGTCGTGTCTTACCGGGTTGGACTCAAGAC
GATAGTTACCGGATAAGGCGCAGCGGTCGGGCTGAACGGGGGGTTCGTGCACACAGCCCAGCTTGGAGCG
AACGACCTACACCGAACTGAGATACCTACAGCGTGAGCTATGAGAAAGCGCCACGCTTCCCGAAGGGAGA
AAGGCGGACAGGTATCCGGTAAGCGGCAGGGTCGGAACAGGAGAGCGCACGAGGGAGCTTCCAGGGGTAA
ACGCCTGGTATCTTTATAGTCCTGTCGGGTTTCGCCACCTCTGACTTGAGCATCGATTTTTGTGATGCTC
GTCAGGGGGGCGGAGCCTATGGAAAAACGCCAGCAACGCAGAAAGGCCCACCCGAAGGTGAGCCAGGTGA
TTACATTTGGGCCCTCATCAGAGGTTTTCACCGTCATCACCGAAACGCGCGAGGCAGCTGCGGTAAAGCT
CATCAGCGTGGTCGTGAAGCGATTCACAGATGTCTGCCTGTTCATCCGCGTCCAGCTCGTTGAGTTTCTC
CAGAAGCGTTAATGTCTGGCTTCTGATAAAGCGGGCCATGTTAAGGGCGGTTTTTTCCTGTTTGGTCACT
TACCAATGCTTAATCAGTGAGGCACCTATCTCAGCGATCTGTCTATTTCGTTCATCCATAGTTGCCTGAC
TCCCCGTCGTGTAGATAACTACGATGCGGGAGGGCTTACCATCTGGCCCCAGTGCTGCAATGATACCGCG
AGACCCACGCTCACCGGCTCCAGATTTATCAGCAATAAACCAGCCAGCCGGGAGGGCCGAGCGCAGAAGT
GATCCTGCAACTTTATCCGCCTCCATCCAGTCTATTAATTGTTGCCGGGAAGCTAGAGTAAGTAGTTCGC
CAGTTAATAGTTTGCGCAACGTTGTTGCCATTGCTACAGGCATCGTGGTGTCACGCTCGTCGTTTGGTAT
GGCTTCATTCAGCTCCGGTTCCCAACGATCAAGGCGAGTTACATGATCCCCCATGTTGTGCAAAAAAGCG
GTTAGCTCCTTCGGTCCTCCGATCGTTGCCAGAAGTAAGTTGGCCGCAGTGTTATCACTCATGGTTATGG
CAGCACTGCATAATTCTCTTACTGTCATGCCATCCGTGAGATGCTTTTCTGTGACTGGTGAGTACTCAAC
CAAGTCATTCTGAGAATAGTGTATGCGGCGACCGAGTTGCTCTTGCCCGGCGTCAATACGGGATAATACC
GCGCCACATAGCAGAACTTTAAAAGTGCTCATCATTGGAAAACGTTCTTCGGGGCGTAAACTCTCAAGGA
TCTTACCGCTGTTGAGATCCAGTTCGATGTAACCCACTCGTGCACCCAACTGATCTTCAGCATCTTTTAC
TTTCACCAGCGTTTCTGGGTGAGCAAAAACAGGAAGGCAAAATGCCGCAAAAAAGGGAATAAGGGCGACA
CGGAAATGTTGAATACTCATTTTAGCTTCCTTAGCTCCTGAAAATCTCGATAACTCAAAAAATACGCCCG
GTAGTGATCTTATTTCATTATGGTGAAAGTTGGAACCTCTTACGTGCCGATCAAGTCAAAAGCCTCCGGT
CGGAGGCTTTTGACTTTCTGCTATGGAGGTCAGGTATGATTTAAATGGTCAGTTAGA
Features (pLannotate 1.2.2; 13 found; start..end, strand, type, name):
     10..417     +  promoter       TEF1 promoter: S. cerevisiae TEF1; promoter for EF-1α
    431..1255    +  CDS            AP3A_SARS2: Experimental evidence at protein level: Swiss-Prot protein existence level 1. Plays a role in virus egress via lysosomal trafficking (PubMed:33157038, PubMed:33422265). Forms homotetrameric ion channels (viroporin) localized at endosomes and lysosomes, that may induce deacidification of lysosomes thereby allowing safe virion egress through lysosomal trafficking (By similarity) (PubMed:33157038, PubMed:33422265). Also blocks formation of autolysosomes through binding and sequestering host TMUB1/HOPS on late endosomes. This prevents fusion of autophagosomes with lysosomes, disrupting autophagy a
   1326..1498    +  terminator     CYC1 terminator (fragment): S. cerevisiae CYC1; transcription terminator for CYC1
   1534..1710    +  promoter       URA3 promoter (fragment): S. cerevisiae URA3
   1711..2514    +  CDS            URA3: orotidine-5'-phosphate decarboxylase, required for uracil biosynthesis; S. cerevisiae URA3; yeast auxotrophic marker, counterselectable with 5-fluoroorotic acid (5-FOA)
   2597..3579    -  rep_origin     2μ ori: yeast 2μ plasmid origin of replication
   3657..3686    +  terminator     T3Te terminator: phage T3 early transcription terminator
   3708..4295    +  rep_origin     ori: high-copy-number ColE1/pMB1/pBR322/pUC origin of replication
   4307..4334    -  terminator     T7Te terminator: phage T7 early transcription terminator
   4358..4549    -  CDS            rop: Rop protein, which maintains plasmids at low copy number; rop
   4550..5410    -  CDS            AmpR: β-lactamase; bla; confers resistance to ampicillin, carbenicillin, and related antibiotics
   5411..5513    -  promoter       cat promoter: promoter of the E. coli cat gene encoding chloramphenicol acetyltransferase
   5514..5545    -  terminator     tonB terminator: bidirectional E. coli tonB-P14 transcription terminator
