[The description below was written by a language model from this plasmid's Addgene catalogue record and pLannotate feature annotations shown in this document.]
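Description:
pGBW-m4046546 is an episomal yeast expression plasmid carrying a synthetic copy of the SARS-CoV-2 ORF3a gene. It is an E. coli/S. cerevisiae shuttle vector. In bacteria it replicates from a high-copy ColE1/pUC-type origin and is selected with ampicillin through a β-lactamase gene that the annotation places downstream of a cat promoter. In yeast it is maintained at high copy by the 2μ origin and selected by uracil prototrophy through URA3, a marker that can also be counterselected with 5-FOA. Short phage T3 and T7 early terminators and a tonB terminator flank the bacterial modules, presumably insulating them from read-through transcription. The feature table also calls a short rop segment next to AmpR, although the catalogue lists the plasmid as high copy. The sequence record is 5,587 nt, somewhat more than the sum of the listed backbone and insert sizes.

The expression cassette consists of the constitutive S. cerevisiae TEF1 promoter, the ORF3a coding sequence and a CYC1 terminator fragment. The insert was made by gene synthesis and recoded for S. cerevisiae codon usage ("recode 1"), based on the viral reference protein. According to the catalogue, the backbone adds a C-terminal thrombin-cleavable StrepII tag, which would allow Strep-Tactin affinity capture and later tag removal. This tag is not annotated separately in the feature table but would fit the gap between the ORF3a annotation and the terminator. ORF3a is a viral accessory protein described as a viroporin acting at endosomes and lysosomes, with roles in virion egress and in blocking autophagy. The plasmid is intended for constitutive production of the tagged protein in budding yeast; the record does not state more specific uses.
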