Addgene plasmid #145384: pGBW-m4046546
Purpose: Yeast Expression plasmid for SARS-CoV-2 ORF3a protein
Depositing lab: Ginkgo Bioworks & Benjie Chen. Depositing organization: Ginkgo Bioworks.
Backbone
  Vector backbone: AmpR; 2u URA3
  Backbone size w/o insert (bp): 4078
  Vector type: Yeast Expression
  Selectable markers: URA3
Growth in bacteria
  Bacterial resistance: Ampicillin, 100 μg/mL
  Growth temperature: 37°C
  Growth strain: DH5alpha
  Copy number: High Copy
Gene/Insert
  Gene/Insert name: SARS-CoV-2 ORF3a protein
  Species: S. cerevisiae (budding yeast); Severe acute respiratory syndrome coronavirus 2
  Insert size (bp): 821
  Mutation: Saccharomyces cerevisiae recode 1
  Entrez Gene: ORF3a (a.k.a. GU280_gp03)
  Promoter: pTEF1
  Tag / fusion protein: Cleavable thrombin;StrepII (C terminal on backbone)
  Cloning method: Unknown
Resource information
  A portion of this plasmid was derived from a plasmid made by: GinkgoBioworks
Depositor comments: NCBI Reference Sequence: YP_009724391.1. Created by gene synthesis with Not1 site.
How to cite: pGBW-m4046546 was a gift from Ginkgo Bioworks & Benjie Chen (Addgene plasmid # 145384 ; http://n2t.net/addgene:145384 ; RRID:Addgene_145384)
